Addgene plasmid #159529: pQE30-AtAEP2
Purpose: Expresses Arabidopsis thaliana asparaginyl endopeptidase 2 in E. coli
Depositing lab: Joshua Mylne. Depositing organization: University of Western Australia. Publication: Peptide macrocyclization by a bifunctional endoprotease. Bernath-Levin K, Nelson C, Elliott AG, Jayasena AS, Millar AH, Craik DJ, Mylne JS. Chem Biol. 2015 May 21;22(5):571-82. doi: 10.1016/j.chembiol.2015.04.010. Epub 2015 May 7. PubMed 25960260.
Backbone
  Vector backbone: pQE30
  Backbone manufacturer: Qiagen
  Backbone size w/o insert (bp): 3433
  Total vector size (bp): 4765
  Vector type: Bacterial Expression
Growth in bacteria
  Bacterial resistance: Ampicillin, 100 μg/mL
  Growth temperature: 37°C
  Growth strain: NEB Stable
  Copy number: Low Copy
Gene/Insert
  Gene/Insert name: Arabidopsis thaliana asparaginyl endopeptidase 2 (alt names: AtAEP2; Vacuolar processing enzyme beta-isozyme)
  Species: Synthetic
  Insert size (bp): 1332
  GenBank ID: Q39044
  Promoter: T5
  Tag / fusion protein: Six-Histidine tag (N terminal on backbone)
  Cloning method: Restriction Enzyme; 5′ cloning site BamHI (not destroyed); 3′ cloning site SalI (not destroyed)
  Sequencing primers: 5′ CCCGAAAAGTGCCACCTG; 3′ GTTCTGAGGTCATTACTGG
Resource information
  A portion of this plasmid was derived from a plasmid made by: Geneart
Terms and licenses: Academic/Nonprofit Terms; Industry Terms: Not Available to Industry
Depositor comments: Recommend propagation either in combination with QIAGEN plasmid pREP4 or in a E. coli strain with high lacI expression (e.g Novablue)
How to cite: pQE30-AtAEP2 was a gift from Joshua Mylne (Addgene plasmid # 159529 ; http://n2t.net/addgene:159529 ; RRID:Addgene_159529)
