[The description below was written by a language model from this plasmid's Addgene catalogue record and pLannotate feature annotations shown in this document.]
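Description:
pQE30-AtAEP2 is a bacterial expression plasmid built on the Qiagen pQE30 backbone for producing Arabidopsis thaliana asparaginyl endopeptidase 2 (AtAEP2, also known as vacuolar processing enzyme beta-isozyme) in E. coli. The total construct is 4,765 bp, of which the insert accounts for about 1.3 kb. The coding sequence is listed as synthetic, with part of the plasmid derived from a commercially synthesised gene, and it was cloned between BamHI and SalI sites that both remain intact. The plasmid replicates from a ColE1/pMB1-type origin flanked by a bom region and a small rop fragment. The catalogue entry lists it as low copy, whereas the automated annotation labels the origin generically as high copy. Selection is with ampicillin through the bla gene and its own promoter.

Expression is driven by the bacteriophage T5 promoter, which is recognised by the host E. coli RNA polymerase. It is controlled by lac operator sequences, one embedded in the promoter and one just downstream, so transcription is repressed by LacI and induced with IPTG. The open reading frame begins with a backbone-encoded N-terminal six-histidine tag for metal-affinity purification, fused in frame to the AEP2 sequence, and is followed by the lambda t0 terminator. Downstream lies a chloramphenicol acetyltransferase coding region preceded by only a fragment of its promoter and followed by the rrnB T1 terminator; chloramphenicol is not listed as a selection marker. Because the plasmid carries no lacI gene, the depositor recommends maintaining it alongside the pREP4 repressor plasmid or in a strain with high lacI expression. The associated work concerns peptide macrocyclisation by a bifunctional endoprotease, which suggests use of the recombinant enzyme for biochemical studies.
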