Features (pLannotate 1.2.2; 13 found; start..end, strand, type, name):
      1..45      +  promoter       T5 promoter: bacteriophage T5 promoter for E. coli RNA polymerase, with embedded lac operator
     53..69      +  protein_bind   lac operator: The lac repressor binds to the lac operator to inhibit transcription in E. coli. This inhibition can be relieved by adding lactose or isopropyl-β-D-thiogalactopyranoside (IPTG). lac repressor encoded by lacI
    118..135     +  CDS            7xHis (fragment): 6xHis affinity tag
    142..1461    +  CDS            bVPE (fragment): VPEB_ARATH - Experimental evidence at protein level: Swiss-Prot protein existence level 1. Asparagine-specific endopeptidase involved in the processing of vacuolar seed protein precursors into the mature forms (By similarity). Probably involved in post-translational proteolysis of seed storage proteins in the protein storage vacuole of developing seeds (PubMed:12417707, PubMed:14688293). From Arabidopsis thaliana (Mouse-ear cress).
   1503..1597    +  terminator     lambda t0 terminator: transcription terminator from phage lambda
   1612..1640    +  promoter       cat promoter (fragment): promoter of the E. coli cat gene encoding chloramphenicol acetyltransferase
   1641..2297    +  CDS            cat: CAT_ECOLX - Experimental evidence at protein level: Swiss-Prot protein existence level 1. This enzyme is an effector of chloramphenicol resistance in bacteria. From Escherichia coli. This protein is used as a marker in many commonly used cloning vectors, such as pACYC184.
   2365..2451    +  terminator     rrnB T1 terminator: Escherichia coli rrnB; transcription terminator T1 from the E. coli rrnB gene
   2463..2504    +  CDS            rop (fragment): Rop protein, which maintains plasmids at low copy number; rop
   2606..2746    +  misc_feature   bom: basis of mobility region from pBR322
   2932..3520    -  rep_origin     ori: high-copy-number ColE1/pMB1/pBR322/pUC origin of replication
   3691..4551    -  CDS            AmpR: β-lactamase; bla; confers resistance to ampicillin, carbenicillin, and related antibiotics
   4552..4656    -  promoter       AmpR promoter: bla
>Addgene plasmid #159529 | pQE30-AtAEP2 | addgene full sequence | sequence record 325547 | Addgene NGS Result
TCATAAAAAATTTATTTGCTTTGTGAGCGGATAACAATTATAATAGATTCAATTGTGAGCGGATAACAAT
TTCACACAGAATTCATTAAAGAGGAGAAATTAACTATGAGAGGATCGCATCACCATCACCATCACGGATC
CGGTGTTGGCACCCGTTGGGCAGTTCTGGTTGCAGGTAGCAGCGGTTATGGTAATTATCGTCATCAGGCA
GATGTTTGTCATGCATATCAGATTCTGCGTAAAGGTGGTCTGAAAGAAGAAAACATCGTCGTTCTGATGT
ATGATGATATTGCCAATCATCCGCTGAATCCGCGTCCGGGTACACTGATTAATCATCCGGATGGTGATGA
TGTTTATGCCGGTGTTCCGAAAGATTATACCGGTAGCAGCGTTACCGCAGCAAATTTTTATGCAGTTCTG
CTGGGTGATCAGAAAGCAGTTAAAGGTGGTAGCGGTAAAGTTATTGCAAGCAAACCGAACGATCACATCT
TTGTTTATTATGCAGATCATGGTGGTCCGGGTGTTCTGGGTATGCCGAATACACCGCATATTTATGCAGC
CGATTTTATCGAAACCCTGAAAAAGAAACATGCCAGCGGCACCTATAAAGAAATGGTTATTTATGTGGAA
GCCTGTGAAAGCGGCAGCATTTTTGAAGGTATTATGCCGAAAGACCTGAACATTTATGTTACCACCGCAA
GCAATGCACAAGAAAGCAGCTATGGCACCTATTGTCCGGGTATGAATCCGAGCCCTCCGAGCGAATATAT
TACCTGTCTGGGTGATCTGTATAGCGTTGCATGGATGGAAGATAGCGAAACCCATAACCTGAAAAAAGAA
ACCATCAAACAGCAGTACCACACCGTTAAAATGCGTACCAGCAACTACAATACCTATAGCGGTGGTAGCC
ACGTTATGGAATATGGTAACAACAGCATCAAAAGCGAGAAACTGTATCTGTATCAGGGTTTTGATCCGGC
AACCGTTAATCTGCCGCTGAATGAACTGCCGGTTAAAAGCAAAATTGGTGTTGTTAATCAGCGTGATGCC
GATCTGCTGTTTCTGTGGCATATGTATCGTACCAGCGAAGATGGTAGCCGTAAAAAAGATGATACCCTGA
AAGAACTGACCGAAACCACCCGTCATCGTAAACATCTGGATGCAAGCGTTGAACTGATTGCAACCATTCT
GTTTGGTCCGACCATGAATGTTCTGAATCTGGTTCGTGAACCGGGTCTGCCGCTGGTTGATGATTGGGAA
TGTCTGAAAAGCATGGTTCGTGTGTTTGAAGAACATTGTGGTAGCCTGACCCAGTATGGTATGAAACATA
TGCGTGCATTTGCCAATGTGTGCAATAATGGTGTTAGCAAAGAACTGATGGAAGAGGCAAGCACCGCAGC
ATGTGGTGGTTATAGCGAAGCACGTTATACCGTTCATCCGAGCATTCTGGGTTATAGCGCATAATAAGTC
GACCTGCAGCCAAGCTTAATTAGCTGAGCTTGGACTCCTGTTGATAGATCCAGTAATGACCTCAGAACTC
CATCTGGATTTGTTCAGAACGCTCGGTTGCCGCCGGGCGTTTTTTATTGGTGAGAATCCAAGCTAGCTTG
GCGAGATTTTCAGGAGCTAAGGAAGCTAAAATGGAGAAAAAAATCACTGGATATACCACCGTTGATATAT
CCCAATGGCATCGTAAAGAACATTTTGAGGCATTTCAGTCAGTTGCTCAATGTACCTATAACCAGACCGT
TCAGCTGGATATTACGGCCTTTTTAAAGACCGTAAAGAAAAATAAGCACAAGTTTTATCCGGCCTTTATT
CACATTCTTGCCCGCCTGATGAATGCTCATCCGGAATTTCGTATGGCAATGAAAGACGGTGAGCTGGTGA
TATGGGATAGTGTTCACCCTTGTTACACCGTTTTCCATGAGCAAACTGAAACGTTTTCATCGCTCTGGAG
TGAATACCACGACGATTTCCGGCAGTTTCTACACATATATTCGCAAGATGTGGCGTGTTACGGTGAAAAC
CTGGCCTATTTCCCTAAAGGGTTTATTGAGAATATGTTTTTCGTCTCAGCCAATCCCTGGGTGAGTTTCA
CCAGTTTTGATTTAAACGTGGCCAATATGGACAACTTCTTCGCCCCCGTTTTCACCATGGGCAAATATTA
TACGCAAGGCGACAAGGTGCTGATGCCGCTGGCGATTCAGGTTCATCATGCCGTTTGTGATGGCTTCCAT
GTCGGCAGAATGCTTAATGAATTACAACAGTACTGCGATGAGTGGCAGGGCGGGGCGTAATTTTTTTAAG
GCAGTTATTGGTGCCCTTAAACGCCTGGGGTAATGACTCTCTAGCTTGAGGCATCAAATAAAACGAAAGG
CTCAGTCGAAAGACTGGGCCTTTCGTTTTATCTGTTGTTTGTCGGTGAACGCTCTCCTGAGTAGGACAAA
TCCGCCCTCTAGAGCTGCCTCGCGCGTTTCGGTGATGACGGTGAAAACCTCTGACACATGCAGCTCCCGG
AGACGGTCACAGCTTGTCTGTAAGCGGATGCCGGGAGCAGACAAGCCCGTCAGGGCGCGTCAGCGGGTGT
TGGCGGGTGTCGGGGCGCAGCCATGACCCAGTCACGTAGCGATAGCGGAGTGTATACTGGCTTAACTATG
CGGCATCAGAGCAGATTGTACTGAGAGTGCACCATATGCGGTGTGAAATACCGCACAGATGCGTAAGGAG
AAAATACCGCATCAGGCGCTCTTCCGCTTCCTCGCTCACTGACTCGCTGCGCTCGGTCGTTCGGCTGCGG
CGAGCGGTATCAGCTCACTCAAAGGCGGTAATACGGTTATCCACAGAATCAGGGGATAACGCAGGAAAGA
ACATGTGAGCAAAAGGCCAGCAAAAGGCCAGGAACCGTAAAAAGGCCGCGTTGCTGGCGTTTTTCCATAG
GCTCCGCCCCCCTGACGAGCATCACAAAAATCGACGCTCAAGTCAGAGGTGGCGAAACCCGACAGGACTA
TAAAGATACCAGGCGTTTCCCCCTGGAAGCTCCCTCGTGCGCTCTCCTGTTCCGACCCTGCCGCTTACCG
GATACCTGTCCGCCTTTCTCCCTTCGGGAAGCGTGGCGCTTTCTCATAGCTCACGCTGTAGGTATCTCAG
TTCGGTGTAGGTCGTTCGCTCCAAGCTGGGCTGTGTGCACGAACCCCCCGTTCAGCCCGACCGCTGCGCC
TTATCCGGTAACTATCGTCTTGAGTCCAACCCGGTAAGACACGACTTATCGCCACTGGCAGCAGCCACTG
GTAACAGGATTAGCAGAGCGAGGTATGTAGGCGGTGCTACAGAGTTCTTGAAGTGGTGGCCTAACTACGG
CTACACTAGAAGGACAGTATTTGGTATCTGCGCTCTGCTGAAGCCAGTTACCTTCGGAAAAAGAGTTGGT
AGCTCTTGATCCGGCAAACAAACCACCGCTGGTAGCGGTGGTTTTTTTGTTTGCAAGCAGCAGATTACGC
GCAGAAAAAAAGGATCTCAAGAAGATCCTTTGATCTTTTCTACGGGGTCTGACGCTCAGTGGAACGAAAA
CTCACGTTAAGGGATTTTGGTCATGAGATTATCAAAAAGGATCTTCACCTAGATCCTTTTAAATTAAAAA
TGAAGTTTTAAATCAATCTAAAGTATATATGAGTAAACTTGGTCTGACAGTTACCAATGCTTAATCAGTG
AGGCACCTATCTCAGCGATCTGTCTATTTCGTTCATCCATAGTTGCCTGACTCCCCGTCGTGTAGATAAC
TACGATACGGGAGGGCTTACCATCTGGCCCCAGTGCTGCAATGATACCGCGAGACCCACGCTCACCGGCT
CCAGATTTATCAGCAATAAACCAGCCAGCCGGAAGGGCCGAGCGCAGAAGTGGTCCTGCAACTTTATCCG
CCTCCATCCAGTCTATTAATTGTTGCCGGGAAGCTAGAGTAAGTAGTTCGCCAGTTAATAGTTTGCGCAA
CGTTGTTGCCATTGCTACAGGCATCGTGGTGTCACGCTCGTCGTTTGGTATGGCTTCATTCAGCTCCGGT
TCCCAACGATCAAGGCGAGTTACATGATCCCCCATGTTGTGCAAAAAAGCGGTTAGCTCCTTCGGTCCTC
CGATCGTTGTCAGAAGTAAGTTGGCCGCAGTGTTATCACTCATGGTTATGGCAGCACTGCATAATTCTCT
TACTGTCATGCCATCCGTAAGATGCTTTTCTGTGACTGGTGAGTACTCAACCAAGTCATTCTGAGAATAG
TGTATGCGGCGACCGAGTTGCTCTTGCCCGGCGTCAATACGGGATAATACCGCGCCACATAGCAGAACTT
TAAAAGTGCTCATCATTGGAAAACGTTCTTCGGGGCGAAAACTCTCAAGGATCTTACCGCTGTTGAGATC
CAGTTCGATGTAACCCACTCGTGCACCCAACTGATCTTCAGCATCTTTTACTTTCACCAGCGTTTCTGGG
TGAGCAAAAACAGGAAGGCAAAATGCCGCAAAAAAGGGAATAAGGGCGACACGGAAATGTTGAATACTCA
TACTCTTCCTTTTTCAATATTATTGAAGCATTTATCAGGGTTATTGTCTCATGAGCGGATACATATTTGA
ATGTATTTAGAAAAATAAACAAATAGGGGTTCCGCGCACATTTCCCCGAAAAGTGCCACCTGACGTCTAA
GAAACCATTATTATCATGACATTAACCTATAAAAATAGGCGTATCACGAGGCCCTTTCGTCTTCACCTCG
AGAAA
